>Addgene plasmid #137925 | R26-H2B-EGFP HR donor vector | addgene full sequence | sequence record 272479 | Addgene NGS Result
CTAAATTGTAAGCGTTAATATTTTGTTAAAATTCGCGTTAAATTTTTGTTAAATCAGCTCATTTTTTAAC
CAATAGGCCGAAATCGGCAAAATCCCTTATAAATCAAAAGAATAGACCGAGATAGGGT
[37 nt withheld, positions 129-165]
AAAGAACGTGGACTCCAACGTCAAAGG
[49 nt withheld, positions 193-241]
T
[91 nt withheld, positions 243-333]
G
[124 nt withheld, positions 335-458]
CCCATTCGCCATTCAGGCTGCGCAACTGTTGGGAAGGGCGATCGGTGCGGGCCTCTTCGCTATTACGCCA
GCTGGCGAAAGGGGGATGTGCTGCAAGGCGATTAAGTTGGGTAACGCCAGGGTTTTCCCAGTCACGACGT
TGTAAAACGACGGCCAGTGAGCGCGCGTAATACGACTCACTATAGGGCGAATTGGGTACCGGGCCCCCCC
TCGAGGTCGACGGTATCGATAAGCTTGATATCCTCGTCGCTGATTGGCTTCTTTTCCTCCCGCCGTGTGT
GAAAACACAAATGGCGTGTTTTGGTTGGCGTAAGGCGCCTGTCAGTTAACGGCAGCCGGAGTGCGCAGCC
GCCGGCAGCCTCGCTCTGCCCACTGGGTGGGGCGGGAGGTAGGTGGGGTGAGGCGAGCTGGACGTGCGGG
CGCGGTCGGCCTCTGGCGGGGCGGGGGAGGGGAGGGAGGGTCAGCGAAAGTAGCTCGCGCGCGAGCGGCC
GCCCACCCTCCCCTTCCTCTGGGGGAGTCGTTTTACCCGCCGCCGGCCGGGCCTCGTCGTCTGATTGGCT
CTCGGGGCCCAGAAAACTGGCCCTTGCCATTGGCTCGTGTTCGTGCAAGTTGAGTCCATCCGCCGGCCAG
CGGGGGCGGCGAGGAGGCGCTCCCAGGTTCCGGCCCTCCCCTCGGCCCCGCGCCGCAGAGTCTGGCCGCG
CGCCCCTGCGCAACGTGGCAGGAAGCGCGCGCTGGGGGCGGGGACGGGCAGTAGGGCTGAGCGGCTGCGG
GGCGGGTGCAAGCACGTTTCCGACTTGAGTTGCCTCAAGAGGGGCGTGCTGAGCCAGACCTCCATCGCGC
ACTCCGGGGAGTGGAGGGAAGGAGCGAGGGCTCAGTTGGGCTGTTTTGGAGGCAGGAAGCACTTGCTCTC
CCAAAGTCGCTCTGAGTTGTTATCAGTAAGGGAGCTGCAGTGGAGTAGGCGGGGAGAAGGCCGCACCCTT
CTCCGGAGGGGGGAGGGGAGTGTTGCAATACCTTTCTGGGAGTTCTCTGCTGCCTCCTGGCTTCTGAGGA
CCGCCCTGGGCCTGGGAGAATCCCTTCCCCCTCTTCCCTCGTGATCTGCAACTCCAGTCTTTCTAGACTT
AAGTAAGGGATCTGTAGGGCGCAGTAGTCCAGGGTTTCCTTGATGATGTCATACTTATCCTGTCCCTTTT
TTTTCCACAGCTCGCGGTTGAGGACAAACTCTTCGCGGTCTTTCCAGTGGGGATCGACGGTATCGTAGAG
TCGAGGCCGCTCTAGAACTAGTGGATCCGGAACCCTTAATATAACTTCGTATAATGTATGCTATACGAAG
TTATTAGGTCCCTCGACCTGCAGCCCAAGCTAGATCAAACAAGTTTGTACAAAAAAGCAGGCTGGCGCCG
GAACCCAAGCTTCGAATTCTGCAGTCGACGGTACCGCCACC
[378 nt withheld, positions 1900-2277]
GATCCACCGGTCGCCACCATGGTGAGCAAGGGCGAGGAGCTGTTCACCGGGGTGGTGCCCATCCTGGTCG
AGCTGGACGGCGACGTAAACGGCCACAAGTTCAGCGTGTCCGGCGAGGGCGAGGGCGATGCCACCTACGG
CAAGCTGACCCTGAAGTTCATCTGCACCACCGGCAAGCTGCCCGTGCCCTGGCCCACCCTCGTGACCACC
CTGACCTACGGCGTGCAGTGCTTCAGCCGCTACCCCGACCACATGAAGCAGCACGACTTCTTCAAGTCCG
CCATGCCCGAAGGCTACGTCCAGGAGCGCACCATCTTCTTCAAGGACGACGGCAACTACAAGACCCGCGC
CGAGGTGAAGTTCGAGGGCGACACCCTGGTGAACCGCATCGAGCTGAAGGGCATCGACTTCAAGGAGGAC
GGCAACATCCTGGGGCACAAGCTGGAGTACAACTACAACAGCCACAACGTCTATATCATGGCCGACAAGC
AGAAGAACGGCATCAAGGTGAACTTCAAGATCCGCCACAACATCGAGGACGGCAGCGTGCAGCTCGCCGA
CCACTACCAGCAGAACACCCCCATCGGCGACGGCCCCGTGCTGCTGCCCGACAACCACTACCTGAGCACC
CAGTCCGCCCTGAGCAAAGACCCCAACGAGAAGCGCGATCACATGGTCCTGCTGGAGTTCGTGACCGCCG
CCGGGATCACTCTCGGCATGGACGAGCTGTACAAGTAAAGCGGCCGCTCGAGATATCTAGACCCAGCTTT
CTTGTACAAAGTGGTTCGATTCGAGGGGCCCCCGCGGGCGGCCGCGAGCTCGCTGATCAGCCTCGACTGT
GCCTTCTAGTTGCCAGCCATCTGTTGTTTGCCCCTCCCCCGTGCCTTCCTTGACCCTGGAAGGTGCCACT
CCCACTGTCCTTTCCTAATAAAATGAGGAAATTGCATCGCATTGTCTGAGTAGGTGTCATTCTATTCTGG
GGGGTGGGGTGGGGCAGGACAGCAAGGGGGAGGATTGGGAAGACAATAGCAGGCATGCTGGGGATGCGGT
GGGCTCTATGGCTTCTGAGGCGGAAAGAACCAGCTGGGGCTCGATCCTCTAGTTGGCGCGCCTCTAGAAG
ATGGGCGGGAGTCTTCTGGGCAGGCTTAAAGGCTAACCTGGTGTGTGGGCGTTGTCCTGCAGGGGAATTG
AACAGGTGTAAAATTGGAGGGACAAGACTTCCCACAGATTTTCGGTTTTGTCGGGAAGTTTTTTAATAGG
GGCAAATAAGGAAAATGGGAGGATAGGTAGTCATCTGGGGTTTTATGCAGCAAAACTACAGGTTATTATT
GCTTGTGATCCGCCTCGGAGTATTTTCCATCGAGGTAGATTAAAGACATGCTCACCCGAGTTTTATACTC
TCCTGCTTGAGATCCTTACTACAGTATGAAATTACAGTGTCGCGAGTTAGACTATGTAAGCAGAATTTTA
ATCATTTTTAAAGAGCCCAGTACTTCATATCCATTTCTCCCGCTCCTTCTGCAGCCTTATCAAAAGGTAT
TTTAGAACACTCATTTTAGCCCCATTTTCATTTATTATACTGGCTTATCCAACCCCTAGACAGAGCATTG
GCATTTTCCCTTTCCTGATCTTAGAAGTCTGATGACTCATGAAACCAGACAGATTAGTTACATACACCAC
AAATCGAGGCTGGCTAGTTCTAGAGCGGCCGCCACCGCGGTGGAGCTCCAGCTTTTGTTCCCTTTAGTGA
GGGTTAATTGCGCGCTTGGCGTAATCATGGTCATAGCTGTTTCCTGTGTGAAATTGTTATCCGCTCACAA
TTCCACACAACATACGAGCCGGAAGCATAAAGTGTAAAGCCTGGGGTGCCTAATGAGTGAGCTAACTCAC
ATTAATTGCGTTGCGCTCACTGCCCGCTTTCCAGTCGGGAAACCTGTCGTGCCAGCTGCATTAATGAATC
GGCCAACGCGCGGGGAGAGGCGGTTTGCGTATTGGGCGCTCTTCCGCTTCCTCGCTCACTGACTCGCTGC
GCTCGGTCGTTCGGCTGCGGCGAGCGGTATCAGCTCACTCAAAGGCGGTAATACGGTTATCCACAGAATC
AGGGGATAACGCAGGAAAGAACATGTGAGCAAAAGGCCAGCAAAAGGCCAGGAACCGTAAAAAGGCCGCG
TTGCTGGCGTTTTTCCATAGGCTCCGCCCCCCTGACGAGCATCACAAAAATCGACGCTCAAGTCAGAGGT
GGCGAAACCCGACAGGACTATAAAGATACCAGGCGTTTCCCCCTGGAAGCTCCCTCGTGCGCTCTCCTGT
TCCGACCCTGCCGCTTACCGGATACCTGTCCGCCTTTCTCCCTTCGGGAAGCGTGGCGCTTTCTCATAGC
TCACGCTGTAGGTATCTCAGTTCGGTGTAGGTCGTTCGCTCCAAGCTGGGCTGTGTGCACGAACCCCCCG
TTCAGCCCGACCGCTGCGCCTTATCCGGTAACTATCGTCTTGAGTCCAACCCGGTAAGACACGACTTATC
GCCACTGGCAGCAGCCACTGGTAACAGGATTAGCAGAGCGAGGTATGTAGGCGGTGCTACAGAGTTCTTG
AAGTGGTGGCCTAACTACGGCTACACTAGAAGAACAGTATTTGGTATCTGCGCTCTGCTGAAGCCAGTTA
CCTTCGGAAAAAGAGTTGGTAGCTCTTGATCCGGCAAACAAACCACCGCTGGTAGCGGTGGTTTTTTTGT
TTGCAAGCAGCAGATTACGCGCAGAAAAAAAGGATCTCAAGAAGATCCTTTGATCTTTTCTACGGGGTCT
GACGCTCAGTGGAACGAAAACTCACGTTAAGGGATTTTGGTCATGAGATTATCAAAAAGGATCTTCACCT
AGATCCTTTTAAATTAAAAATGAAGTTTTAAATCAATCTAAAGTATATATGAGTAAACTTGGTCTGACAG
TTACCAATGCTTAATCAGTGAGGCACCTATCTCAGCGATCTGTCTATTTCGTTCATCCATAGTTGCCTGA
CTCCCCGTCGTGTAGATAACTACGATACGGGAGGGCTTACCATCTGGCCCCAGTGCTGCAATGATACCGC
GAGACCCACGCTCACCGGCTCCAGATTTATCAGCAATAAACCAGCCAGCCGGAAGGGCCGAGCGCAGAAG
TGGTCCTGCAACTTTATCCGCCTCCATCCAGTCTATTAATTGTTGCCGGGAAGCTAGAGTAAGTAGTTCG
CCAGTTAATAGTTTGCGCAACGTTGTTGCCATTGCTACAGGCATCGTGGTGTCACGCTCGTCGTTTGGTA
TGGCTTCATTCAGCTCCGGTTCCCAACGATCAAGGCGAGTTACATGATCCCCCATGTTGTGCAAAAAAGC
GGTTAGCTCCTTCGGTCCTCCGATCGTTGTCAGAAGTAAGTTGGCCGCAGTGTTATCACTCATGGTTATG
GCAGCACTGCATAATTCTCTTACTGTCATGCCATCCGTAAGATGCTTTTCTGTGACTGGTGAGTACTCAA
CCAAGTCATTCTGAGAATAGTGTATGCGGCGACCGAGTTGCTCTTGCCCGGCGTCAATACGGGATAATAC
CGCGCCACATAGCAGAACTTTAAAAGTGCTCATCATTGGAAAACGTTCTTCGGGGCGAAAACTCTCAAGG
ATCTTACCGCTGTTGAGATCCAGTTCGATGTAACCCACTCGTGCACCCAACTGATCTTCAGCATCTTTTA
CTTTCACCAGCGTTTCTGGGTGAGCAAAAACAGGAAGGCAAAATGCCGCAAAAAAGGGAATAAGGGCGAC
ACGGAAATGTTGAATACTCATACTCTTCCTTTTTCAATATTATTGAAGCATTTATCAGGGTTATTGTCTC
ATGAGCGGATACATATTTGAATGTATTTAGAAAAATAAACAAATAGGGGTTCCGCGCACATTTCCCCGAA
AAGTGCCAC
Features (pLannotate 1.2.2; 25 found; start..end, strand, type, name):
     30..458     -  rep_origin     f1 ori (sequence partly withheld): f1 bacteriophage origin of replication; arrow indicates direction of (+) strand synthesis
    463..618     -  CDS            lacZα (fragment): LacZα fragment of β-galactosidase; lacZ fragment
    626..644     +  promoter       T7 promoter: promoter for bacteriophage T7 RNA polymerase
    653..700     -  misc_feature   MCS (fragment): pBluescript multiple cloning site
    781..1574    +  misc_feature   Rosa26 left arm: left homology arm from intron 1 of the mouse Rosa26 gene (Soriano, 1999)
   1593..1696    +  misc_feature   Ad SA: adenovirus major late transcript splice acceptor (Friedrich and Soriano, 1991)
   1723..1746    +  misc_feature   MCS (fragment): pBluescript multiple cloning site
   1759..1792    -  protein_bind   loxP: Cre-mediated recombination occurs in the 8-bp core sequence (GCATACAT). Cre recombinase
   1827..1851    +  protein_bind   attB1: mutant version of attB; recombination site for the Gateway® BP reaction BP Clonase™
   1864..1895    +  misc_feature   MCS (fragment): multiple cloning site
   1900..2277    +  CDS            H2B (sequence withheld): human histone H2B; HIST1H2BJ
   2296..3015    +  CDS            EGFP: the original enhanced GFP (Yang et al., 1996) mammalian codon-optimized
   3038..3062    -  protein_bind   attB2: mutant version of attB; recombination site for the Gateway® BP reaction BP Clonase™
   3114..3338    +  polyA_signal   bGH poly(A) signal: bovine growth hormone polyadenylation signal
   3342..3363    +  promoter       SV40 promoter (fragment): SV40 enhancer and early promoter
   3396..3969    +  misc_feature   Rosa26 right arm (fragment): right homology arm from intron 1 of the mouse Rosa26 gene (Soriano, 1999)
   3971..4005    -  misc_feature   MCS (fragment): pBluescript multiple cloning site
   4018..4036    -  promoter       T3 promoter: promoter for bacteriophage T3 RNA polymerase
   4081..4097    -  protein_bind   lac operator: The lac repressor binds to the lac operator to inhibit transcription in E. coli. This inhibition can be relieved by adding lactose or isopropyl-β-D-thiogalactopyranoside (IPTG). lac repressor encoded by lacI
   4105..4135    -  promoter       lac promoter: promoter for the E. coli lac operon
   4150..4171    -  protein_bind   CAP binding site: CAP binding activates transcription in the presence of cAMP. E. coli catabolite activator protein
   4184..4276    -  CDS            lacI (fragment): lac repressor; lacI; The lac repressor binds to the lac operator to inhibit transcription in E. coli. This inhibition can be relieved by adding lactose or isopropyl-β-D-thiogalactopyranoside (IPTG).
   4459..5047    -  rep_origin     ori: high-copy-number ColE1/pMB1/pBR322/pUC origin of replication
   5218..6078    -  CDS            AmpR: β-lactamase; bla; confers resistance to ampicillin, carbenicillin, and related antibiotics
   6079..6183    -  promoter       AmpR promoter: bla
