[The description below was written by a language model from this plasmid's Addgene catalogue record and pLannotate feature annotations shown in this document.]
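Description:
R26-H2B-EGFP HR donor vector is a mouse gene-targeting donor built on the pBluescriptII SK+ phagemid backbone, about 6.2 kb in total. It is designed to insert a nuclear fluorescent reporter into the ROSA26 locus by homologous recombination. In E. coli it is maintained as a high-copy plasmid through the ColE1/pUC-type origin and selected with ampicillin via the β-lactamase gene. The backbone also retains the f1 origin, lacZα and lac promoter remnants, and the flanking T7 and T3 promoters typical of pBluescript.

The roughly 3.3 kb insert is flanked by left and right homology arms from intron 1 of mouse Rosa26, annotated at roughly 0.8 kb and 0.6 kb (the right arm as a fragment). Between the arms lies an adenovirus major late splice acceptor, followed by human histone H2B and then EGFP, described in the record as an H2B-EGFP cassette, and a bovine growth hormone polyadenylation signal. No dedicated mammalian promoter drives the cassette; only a very short SV40 promoter fragment is annotated downstream of the poly(A). Expression is therefore expected to depend on correct integration, with the splice acceptor capturing the endogenous Rosa26 transcript to yield chromatin-bound, nuclear-localised green fluorescence. A single loxP site and Gateway attB1/attB2 sites flank the reporter; these look like cloning remnants, though the record does not state their function. No mammalian selection marker is annotated.

The associated publication concerns CRISPR-Cas9-assisted knock-in of large DNA donors by pronuclear microinjection of mouse zygotes. This plasmid serves there as the homologous recombination-based ROSA26 donor.
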