Addgene plasmid #137925: R26-H2B-EGFP HR donor vector
Purpose: R0SA26 knock-in vector with homologous recombination-based method
Depositing lab: Hiroshi Kiyonari. Publication: Pronuclear Microinjection during S-Phase Increases the Efficiency of CRISPR-Cas9-Assisted Knockin of Large DNA Donors in Mouse Zygotes. Abe T, Inoue KI, Furuta Y, Kiyonari H. Cell Rep. 2020 May 19;31(7):107653. doi: 10.1016/j.celrep.2020.107653. PubMed 32433962.
Backbone
  Vector backbone: pBluescriptII SK+
  Backbone size w/o insert (bp): 2932
  Total vector size (bp): 6201
  Vector type: Mouse Targeting
Growth in bacteria
  Bacterial resistance: Ampicillin, 100 μg/mL
  Growth temperature: 37°C
  Growth strain: DH5alpha
  Copy number: High Copy
Gene/Insert
  Gene/Insert name: SA-H2B-EGFP-bpA with homology arms
  Species: H. sapiens (human), M. musculus (mouse)
  Insert size (bp): 3269
  Cloning method: Restriction Enzyme; 5′ cloning site EcoRV (unknown if destroyed); 3′ cloning site NotI (unknown if destroyed)
  Sequencing primers: 5′ GTAATACGACTCACTATAGGGC; 3′ AATTAACCCTCACTAAAGGG
Terms and licenses: Academic/Nonprofit Terms; Industry Terms: Not Available to Industry
How to cite: R26-H2B-EGFP HR donor vector was a gift from Hiroshi Kiyonari (Addgene plasmid # 137925 ; http://n2t.net/addgene:137925 ; RRID:Addgene_137925)
